Addgene plasmid #14684: PECAM-H2B-GFP-Hygro
Depositing lab: Victoria Bautch. Depositing organization: University of North Carolina at Chapel Hill. Publication: Orientation of endothelial cell division is regulated by VEGF signaling during blood vessel formation. Zeng G, Taylor SM, McColm JR, Kappas NC, Kearney JB, Williams LH, Hartnett ME, Bautch VL. Blood. 2007 Feb 15. 109(4):1345-52. 10.1182/blood-2006-07-037952 PubMed 17068148.
Backbone
  Vector backbone: EGFP-1
  Backbone manufacturer: Clontech
  Backbone size w/o insert (bp): 6200
  Vector type: Mammalian Expression
  Selectable markers: Neomycin (select with G418)
Growth in bacteria
  Bacterial resistance: Kanamycin, 50 μg/mL
  Growth temperature: 37°C
  Growth strain: DH5alpha
  Copy number: High Copy
Gene/Insert
  Gene/Insert name: PECAM promoter/enhancer (alt name: PECAM)
  Species: M. musculus (mouse)
  Insert size (bp): 8000
  Entrez Gene: Pecam1 (a.k.a. Cd31, PECAM-1, Pecam)
  Tag / fusion protein: PGK-Hygro (N terminal on backbone); H2B-GFP (C terminal on backbone)
  Cloning method: Restriction Enzyme; 5′ cloning site PacI (not destroyed); 3′ cloning site SalI (not destroyed)
  Sequencing primers: 5′ EGFP-N
Resource information
  A portion of this plasmid was derived from a plasmid made by: H. Scott Baldwin, Vanderbilt
Terms and licenses: Academic/Nonprofit Terms; Industry Terms: Not Available to Industry
How to cite: PECAM-H2B-GFP-Hygro was a gift from Victoria Bautch (Addgene plasmid # 14684 ; http://n2t.net/addgene:14684 ; RRID:Addgene_14684)
