[The description below was written by a language model from this plasmid's Addgene catalogue record.]
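Description:
PECAM-H2B-GFP-Hygro is a mammalian expression reporter plasmid built on a Clontech EGFP-1 backbone (recorded as about 6.2 kb without insert). It is maintained in bacteria as a high-copy plasmid under kanamycin selection. The catalogue lists neomycin (G418) as the mammalian selectable marker, consistent with the dual kanamycin/neomycin resistance cassette typical of this vector family. The construct name and the tag fields also indicate a PGK-Hygro cassette, that is, a hygromycin resistance gene driven by the phosphoglycerate kinase promoter, positioned upstream of the insert. This would give a second option for selecting stable transfectants, although the record does not list hygromycin among the selectable markers.

The insert is an approximately 8 kb mouse Pecam1 (CD31) promoter/enhancer fragment, cloned between PacI and SalI sites that both remain intact. It sits upstream of a histone H2B-GFP fusion carried on the backbone. Because Pecam1 is expressed in endothelial cells, this arrangement is expected to restrict reporter expression to the endothelial lineage. The H2B moiety tethers GFP to chromatin, labelling nuclei and condensed chromosomes, so individual endothelial nuclei and mitotic figures can be followed by fluorescence imaging in living or fixed samples. The associated publication concerns how VEGF signalling regulates the orientation of endothelial cell division during blood vessel formation, which fits this use. No feature table accompanies the record, so the exact boundaries of the regulatory fragment, the polyadenylation signals and the origins of replication are not stated. Part of the plasmid was derived from a construct made in another laboratory.
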