>Addgene plasmid #14684 | PECAM-H2B-GFP-Hygro | addgene partial sequence | sequence record 21233 | EGFP-N 5'-CGTCGCCGTCCAGCTCGACCAG-3'
GGCGACCGGTGGATCCTTAGCGCTGGTGTACTTGGTGATGGCCTTAGTACCCTCGGACACGGCGTGCTTG
GCCAACTCCCCAGGCAGCAGCAGGCGCACGGCCGTCTGGATCTCCCTGGAGGTGATGGTCGAGCGCTTGT
TGTAATGCGCCAGGCGGGAAGCCTCACCTGCGATGCGCTCGAAAATGTCGTTCACAAACGAATTCATGAT
GCCCATGGCCTTGGACGAAATGCCGGTGTCAGGGTGGACCTGCTTCAGAACCTTGTACACATAGATGGAA
TAGCTCTCCTTGCGGCTGCGCTTGCGCTTCTTGCCGCCTTTCTTCTGCGCCTTAGTCACCGCCTTCTTGG
AGCCCTTTTTCGGGGCGGGAGCAGACTTCGCTGGCTCTGGCATGGTGGCGGTACCGTCGACTGCAGAATT
CGAAGCTTGACGTCGGTAACCTACCGCGCAGAGACCAGCTCTGGTACTTGTCAGGTAATGGCGGCCATAG
CTGGAAACCAAGAACAATGAGGTCTGGGCTGGCCTGATATCTCCTCAGGAAATGACTGGCCTTCCGGAGG
GACCACTGAACCCAATGGCTTTGTCTAGCACGCGTAAGAGCTCTGTAATTTTCCTGACAATGGTAGGTAG
TTCCTCTTCCCCTCTGAGTCATTTCCAGGTTGAGAGCCAGGTGGCTGGGGGTGGCTCATCATACTAAGAG
GACCTTAATTTGGGAAGGAAGCCCCCTCATTAAACCGTTAGTATTTAACATTGTTTGTACCCCTCCTCCT
CCCCCCCCCCAACCCCCCAGACAGGGTTTCTCTGTGAAGCCCTGGATGTCCTGGAACTCCAGTTTGTAGA
CCCTCCTCTCTTAGATCTCTTTAGGCTGTTCTGTGCCCTGTTGGCCATTGACTTTTTTGAACAGTTTGA
